>Addgene plasmid #147205 | pAc5.1A-DmXRN1_3xPmut-dsRNAres-V5His6_P | depositor full sequence | sequence record 289652 | Full Sequence
CTTCAAGGAATTAATTCTATATTCTAAAAACACAAATGATACTTCTAAAAAAAATCATGAATGGCATCAA
CTCTGAATCAAATCTTTGCAGATGCACCTACTTCTCATTTCCACTGTCACATCATTTTTCCAGATCTCGC
TGCCTGTTATGTGGCCCACAAACCAAGACACGTTTTATGGCCATTAAAGCTGGCTGATCGTCGCCAAACA
CCAAATACATATCAATATGTACATTCGAGAAAGAAGCGATCAAAGAAGCGTCTTCGGGCGAGTAGGAGAA
TGCGGAGGAGAAGGAGAACGAGCTGATCTAGTATCTCTCCACAATCCAATGCCAACTGACCAACTGGCCA
TATTCGGAGCAATTTGAAGCCAATTTCCATCGCCTGGCGATCGCTCCATTCTTGGCTATATGTTTTTCAC
CGTTCCCGGGGCCATTTTCAAAGACTCGTCGGTAAGATAAGATTGTGTCACTCGCTGTCTCTCTTCATTT
GTCGAAGAATGCTGAGGAATTTCGCGATGACGTCGGCGAGTATTTTGAAGAATGAGAATAATTTGTATTT
ATACGAAAATCAGTTAGTGGAATTTTCTACAAAAACATGTTATCTATAGATAATTTTGTTGCAAAATATG
TTGACTATGACAAAGATTGTATGTATATACCTTTAATGTATTCTCATTTTCTTATGTATTTATAATGGCA
ATGATGATACTGATGATATTTTAAGATGATGCCAGACCACAGGCTGATTTCTGCGTCTTTTGCCGAACGC
AGTGCATGTGCGGTTGTTGTTTTTTGGAATAGTTTCAATTTTCGGACTGTCCGCTTTGATTTCAGTTTCT
TGGCTTATTCAAAAAGCAAAGTAAAGCCAAAAAAGCGAGATGGCAATACCAAATGCGGCAAAACGGTAGT
GGAAGGAAAGGGGTGCGGGGCAGCGGAAGGAAGGGTGGGGCGGGGCGTGGCGGGGTCTGTGGCTGGGCGC
GACGTCACCGACGTTGGAGCCACTCCTTTGACCATGTGTGCGTGTGTGTATTATTCGTGTCTCGCCACTC
GCCGGTTGTTTTTTTCTTTTTATCTCGCTCTCTCTAGCGCCATCTCGTACGCATGCTCAACGCACCGCAT
GTTGCCGTGTCCTTTATGCGTCATTTTGGCTCGAAATAGGCAATTATTTAAACAAAGATTAGTCAACGAA
AACGCTAAAATAAATAAGTCTACAATATGGTTACTTATTGCCATGTGTGTGCAGCCAACGATAGCAACAA
AAGCAACAACACAGTGGCTTTCCCTCTTTCACTTTTTGTTTGCAAGCGCGTGCGAGCAAGACGGCACGAC
CGGCAAACGCAATTACGCTGACAAAGAGCAGACGAAGTTTTGGCCGAAAAACATCAAGGCGCCTGATACG
AATGCATTTGCAATAACAATTGCGATATTTAATATTGTTTATGAAGCTGTTTGACTTCAAAACACACAAA
AAAAAAAATAAAACAAATTATTTGAAAGAGAATTAGGAATCGGACAGCTTATCGTTACGGGCTAACAGCA
CACCGAGACGAAATAGCTTACCTGACGTCACAGCCTCTGGAAGAACTGCCGCCAAGCAGAGAGAGAGAGA
AAAAGAGGGAGAGCAGCTTAGACCGCATGTGCTTGTGTGTGAGGCGTCTCTCTCTTCGTCTCCTGTTTGC
GCAAACGCATAGACTGCACTGAGAAAATCGATTACCTATTTTTTATGAATGAATATTTGCACTATTACTA
TTCAAAACTATTAAGATAGCAATCACATTCAATAGCCAAATACTATACCACCTGAGCGATGCAACGAAAT
GATCAATTTGAGCAAAAATGCTGCATATTTAGGACGGCATCATTATAGAAATGCTTCTTGCTGTGTACTT
TTCTCTCGTCTGGCAGCTGTTTCGCCGTTATTGTTAAAACCGGCTTAAGTTAGGTGTGTTTTCTACGACT
AGTGATGCCCCTACTAGAAGATGTGTGTTGCACAAATGTCCCTGAATAACCAATTTGAAGTGCAGATAGC
AGTAAACGTAAGCTAATATGAATATTATTTAACTGTAATGTTTTAATATCGCTGGACATTACTAATAAAC
CCACTATAAACACATGTACATATGTATGTTTTGGCATACAATGAGTAGTTGGGGAAAAAATGTGTAAAAG
CACCGTGACCATCACAGCATAAAGATAACCAGCTGAAGTATCGAATATGAGTAACCCCCAAATTGAATCA
CATGCCGCAACTGATAGGACCCATGGAAGTACACTCTTCATGGCGATATACAAGACACACACAAGCACGA
ACACCCAGTTGCGGAGGAAATTCTCCGTAAATGAAAACCCAATCGGCGAACAATTCATACCCATATATGG
TAAAAGTTTTGAACGCGACTTGAGAGCGGAGAGCATTGCGGCTGATAAGGTTTTAGCGCTAAGCGGGCTT
TATAAAACGGGCTGCGGGACCAGTTTTCATATCACTACCGTTTGAGTTCTTGTGCTGTGTGGATACTCCT
CCCGACACAAAGCCGCTCCATCAGCCAGCAGTCGTCTAATCCAGAGACCCCGGATCGGGGTACCTACTAG
TCCAGTGTGGTGGAATTCTGCAGATATCCAGCACAGTGGCGGCCGCCCAACATGGGTGTACCGAAATTTT
TCCGATATATATCGGAACGCTACCCCTGTCTGTCGGAGCTGGCCCGTGAACATTGTATTCCGGAATTTGA
TAACCTGTATCTGGATATGAATGGAATCGTGCATAATTGTAGCCACCCCGATGATAATAATATTCATTTC
CATCTTGAAGAAGAACAAATCTTTCAAGAGATATTTAATTATGTTGATAAACTTTTTTATCTAATTAAAC
CCCAACGGCTGTTTTTTCTGAGCGTAGATGGCGTCGCCCCGCGCGCGAAAATGAATCAACAACGATCGCG
CCGTTTTCGCACCGCCCGGGAAGCCGAACAACAAGAAGCGAAAGCCGCGCAACGCGGGGAACTGCGCGAA
CATGAACGGTTTGATAGTAATTGTATCACCCCCGGGACGGAGTTTATGGTCCGCCTCCAAGAAGGCCTCC
GAGCGTTCCTGAAGACCAAAATCAGCACCGACCCACTCTGGCAACGCTGTACGGTCATTCTGAGCGGACA
AGAAGCCCCGGGAGAAGGAGAACATAAAATTATGGATTATATCCGCTATATGAAAACCCAACCCGATTAC
GACCCGAACACGCGGCATTGTCTCTATGGATTGGATGCGGACTTGATAATCCTCGGACTGTGTACGCATG
AACTCCATTTTGTCGTCCTCCGAGAAGAAGTGAAATTTGGCCGAAATGTGAAACGGACGTCAGTCGAAGA
AACCCGATTTTTTCTCCTCCATCTCGGCCTCCTGCGCGAGTACCTCGAGCTGGAGTTCGACGCCCTGAGA
ACAGACGAGCACAAATTGGACATTGCGCAGCTTATCGACGACTGGGTGCTGATGGGCTTTTTGGTCGGCA
ACGACTTCATTCCCCACCTGCCGTGCCTGCACATTTCATCAAATGCACTGCCGCTGCTCTACCGCACCTA
CATCGGCATTTACCCGACCCTCGGCGGCAACATCAACGAGAACGGCAAGCTCAACCTGCGCCGCTTGCAG
ATTTTCATATCGGCCCTCACCGAGGTGGAGCTGGATCACTTCAAGGAGCACGCCGACGACTTGAAGTACA
TGAACAACAAATCAGAGGCGTTCGACATGGACGTCGGCGAGATCACCGAGTCTCAAAACCTCGACTCCGA
TCTCGGAGCCCTCATCAACAAGAGCATGCTGCTCTACGATGACGACAGCGAGGAGGACTGCTCCGACGAG
AACGCGGTTCTTCTGAAGGAGTTCCAGAACTACAAGCGAAACTTCTACCGCAACAAGTTCAAGCGTGATC
CGAATGATGAACTGATCGAGGAACTGTGCCACCACTACGTCAATGCGCTGCAGTGGGTGCTCGACTACTA
CTACCGTGGCGTGCAGTCCTGGGACTGGTACTATCCCTTCCACTACACTCCATTCATCAGCGACCTCAAG
AACATCGAGCAGGTGGAGATCGCCTTCCACATGGGCACGCCCTTTCTGCCATTCCAGCAGCTTCTGGCGG
TACTGCCGGCGGCCAGTGCAAAGCTTCTCCCTGTCGCCTACCACGACCTCATGCTGCTGCCGACCAGCCC
GCTGGCCGAGTTCTATCCACTGGAGTTCGAGAGCGACCTCAATGGCAAGAAACACGATTGGGAGGCGGTT
GTGCTGATACCCTTCATCGATGAGGGTCGGCTGCTGGCCGCTATGCTGCCATGCGAGGCTCAGCTGTCGC
TGGAGGAGCGCGAACGCAACCGACACGGTCCCATGTATGTGTACAAATACAGTACGGTGGCGCAGGGTCC
CATGCCAGCGTATCCACCGCTGAGGGCTCTTCCCGTGCTCTACTGCACGGAGGTGGCCAAGTGGTCGCAC
GAAATCGCAGTCAATCTGCCGTACAGCGTGTGCATCGAGCTACCAAATGCGGCGAGAACCGTTTTCTTCC
CGGGATTTCCCACCATGCAGCATCTGCCCTTCGATTTCGAGCTGCGCAACGACCGCGTCAAGGTGTTCGA
ACAGGTCAGTCGCAACCAGAACATTGTGCTAAAACCACGCAAGCGCCAGCTGGAGGACACACTGACGGCG
GTGGCCTCCCAGTACCTCGGGAAGGTGATCCACGTCGGCTGGCCGCATCTCGTCAAGGCGATAGTGGTGC
GCGTGGCCACGCGAGATCAGCGCGTCGACAGCGAGGGAATCACGCTAAACGATTCGCGGCGTTTCGACTC
GGAATGCAAGGCACTGCAGGAACACTTTATCAATCGTATGGGAATACAGTTTGCCAACTATGATGTGCTC
GTCTATGTGCGCACCTTTGCCGGCAATTCGACGGAGTTCCGCGACAAGGGGGCATTGATGGTGCGCGACT
CGTGGAGCAGCTCCGTCACCGGCTATCCAGCCCAGGGCGTGGTGGCCGATCTGACTGTGTGGGAAAGAAT
GCGCAAGAATTTCCTCAACGTGGAGCACTACTTCCCCGTTGGCAGCACGATCTTCTTGATCACGGATCCG
TATTACGGCAGCGAGGGAACTGTGCAGGACCCACGGCTGGCCTACACCAACGGCCGGATTCAAGTCAGCA
TCATGGTGCGACCGGAACCGAAAGTAAATGCGGCACGTCAGCTGCAGGAAGAGCGGGACCGGGACTATCT
GAGCACCTTCCAGGTCTGCAACTTGCTCCGAATCAGTGGCCGCACCCTGGGACGCCTAAGTGGCACCGTG
TGGGTGGTGCTCGGTCCGCGGCGTCAGAAGATGGAAAACGTGACCAAGCACAACATTGGCCTGCAGCTCA
AGTATCCGCGGCAGAACGAGGAGCGTGCCGGATACTGCTTCCGCACGAACAACCAGTGGTACTACTCCAG
CCTGGCCGTGGATCTGATGCGTAACTATTGCCAGCGTTACCCAGACGTTATCGACTTCTTTGGCGACTCC
AACGATCGCGCCGAGTTCGTATTCGAACAGGACGTGTTCCCCAATGCGGTTGGCCATCGCCGCGTCGAGG
AACTGGCCAACTGGGTGCGCCAGCAGCCGCACATGAAAGTGGAGCGCATCTCTTGCGGCTCCAAGACGGT
CTGCCGCGAGACCATCGAACTGCTGATAGCCGCCGTCGACGACCTGCGCTCACTGCCCGTCAAGCACGTT
AAACTGCAGGTGAAGCCGCACTTGCTCATCAAGCCCAATGTCACACTGCCAGATGTCTACCGATCAAAGC
GCCCGGTGCGTCTCTTCGATCGCGTCGTAATCGTACGCACCATTTACATGGTGCCCGTGGGCACTAAGGG
CACCGTGATTGGCATTCATCCCGTTACGGACCCCAACCCGGTCCGCCTGGAGTGCGTCCATGCTGTCGAC
ACGTTCTGCAAGGTGCTGTTCGACAGCCCCGTTCCGAACTGCAACAACATCCATGGCATCGCCGAAGACC
GAGTTTACAAGGTGCCCGAAATTGCCCTGGTGATCATCAAGACGGATGAGGAAGGAAAGAAGCAGAACGA
CTGCGAACTGCCGGTGAGGGATCCTCAGCCGAACCAGGCACAGGACGAGCCAGTCCGCGCGACCAGCAGT
CGCTATGTGACCGCCGCAGGGTCCACCTCGGTCCCGATCACGATGAAGACCCAAATTAGCGACGAATTCG
TCAAGACGCGTAGCGATCCGATAGCCCGTACGGATTCGTACAAGCCATCGTCGGAGCCAAAACCGGTGCC
GGTGCCGGAGCAGATTACCAACTGGCGGGAACGCGTCAGTACGCCAACAAACAAACCGCAGCCTGCGCCA
AATAATTGGCGCATAAATCGGTCTTCATCACGTCAACAGGGCGGTAGTATTTTTGTTGCTCCGCCCACAA
AAACTCCTGATGCAGCTGCAAGCACTGCTTCCACTGCATTCACCGCAGCCTCGTCCGCAACGCTGACTCC
TCTGGATCAGACCTTGGCGCTCATGTCGGTTTTGGGCGTGGGTGAGGACCAGAGCTCGCCGCCACTCCAG
GAGGCGGTGCAGCAGCAACGTCCGCCACTACTTCAACAGCAAAGAGCTCCGTTTCCCGGACAAATGCCCA
ATCTAGCCAAGGCAGCGCTCTTCTGGCAGCAAGAGGCGCAGAAGCAGGAGGCGCTGCAGCAGGAGGCGCA
GCAGCAGGAGGCGCAGAAGAAGCAGCAGCAGGCGCATGCGCAAATGGAGCCTGAACGTATCAATAGCCAG
CATTTCTACAGAAGCGGCCAGACAGGAGCGGCGTTGAATCAGCCGCCATTGGGTGCTCCATCAAAAAGGC
AGTGGCATGAGTGGGTGCACCCGCGCATGCAGCACGCCAACGCATTCCACGCTGGCGTCAACAATGGATA
TCAGATGCGTCCCAAAAAGAATATAGCTGCGCAGAGCACCTTTAACAACAACGTGCACATGCACCTCCAG
CAACCATATTACCCGAATCAGCAGCAGCAGCAGCAGCAGCAGCAGCCACTCCAGCTGACGGAGATCAACA
ATGCGCCACCGCGATACTCAACGATCCAAGATTTTGTGCCCATACAGGCGTACCGTCCCAAGAAATTAAA
TCGCGTCCAACCAGCCGGTCGTCAGGACGTCGATGCCACCAAGAATCCTAGTCGTTCGCCTGTGTTGCAG
CAACCGACGAACGAGACTATAGACACAAAGGCCAGTTCTAGTCTTCCGGTACAATCAGCAGGCGAACAGG
TGATTGGACTGATGCAAACGCTTGAAATTAAGCCGGCTGCGTCGCAGTCCGAATCTGATGGGGTCTCAAC
AGGCAGTGCGAACGCGCCCACAGCAACGACATCATCCCAGGCGGTCAACCGAAGGAAGCATCGAGTGCCT
CGCATCGGAGCCAAGTTCGACTTGGAATACATACTGCCCGACTCCCCGCATCCAACTTCTAGAGGGCCCT
TCGAAGGTAAGCCTATCCCTAACCCTCTCCTCGGTCTCGATTCTACGCGTACCGGTCATCATCACCATCA
CCATTGAGTTTAAACCCGCTGATCAGCCTCGACTGTGCCTTCTAAGGCCTGAGCTCGCTGATCAGCCTCG
ATCGAGGATCCAGACATGATAAGATACATTGATGAGTTTGGACAAACCACAACTAGAATGCAGTGAAAAA
AATGCTTTATTTGTGAAATTTGTGATGCTATTGCTTTATTTGTAACCATTATAAGCTGCAATAAACAAGT
TAACAACAACAATTGCATTCATTTTATGTTTCAGGTTCAGGGGGAGGTGTGGGAGGTTTTTTAAAGCAAG
TAAAACCTCTACAAATGTGGTATGGCTGATTATGATCAGTCGACCGATGCCCTTGAGAGCCTTCAACCCA
GTCAGCTCCTTCCGGTGGGCGCGGGGCATGACTATCGTCGCCGCACTTATGACTGTCTTCTTTATCATGC
AACTCGTAGGACAGGTGCCGGCAGCGCTCTGGGTCATTTTCGGCGAGGACCGCTTTCGCTGGAGCGCGAC
GATGATCGGCCTGTCGCTTGCGGTATTCGGAATCTTGCACGCCCTCGCTCAAGCCTTCGTCACTGGTCCC
GCCACCAAACGTTTCGGCGAGAAGCAGGCCATTATCGCCGGCATGGCGGCCGACGCGCTGGGCTACGTCT
TGCTGGCGTTCGCGACGCGAGGCTGGATGGCCTTCCCCATTATGATTCTTCTCGCTTCCGGCGGCATCGG
GATGCCCGCGTTGCAGGCCATGCTGTCCAGGCAGGTAGATGACGACCATCAGGGACAGCTTCAAGGATCG
CTCGCGGCTCTTACCAGCCAGCAAAAGGCCAGGAACCGTAAAAAGGCCGCGTTGCTGGCGTTTTTCCATA
GGCTCCGCCCCCCTGACGAGCATCACAAAAATCGACGCTCAAGTCAGAGGTGGCGAAACCCGACAGGACT
ATAAAGATACCAGGCGTTTCCCCCTGGAAGCTCCCTCGTGCGCTCTCCTGTTCCGACCCTGCCGCTTACC
GGATACCTGTCCGCCTTTCTCCCTTCGGGAAGCGTGGCGCTTTCTCAATGCTCACGCTGTAGGTATCTCA
GTTCGGTGTAGGTCGTTCGCTCCAAGCTGGGCTGTGTGCACGAACCCCCCGTTCAGCCCGACCGCTGCGC
CTTATCCGGTAACTATCGTCTTGAGTCCAACCCGGTAAGACACGACTTATCGCCACTGGCAGCAGCCACT
GGTAACAGGATTAGCAGAGCGAGGTATGTAGGCGGTGCTACAGAGTTCTTGAAGTGGTGGCCTAACTACG
GCTACACTAGAAGGACAGTATTTGGTATCTGCGCTCTGCTGAAGCCAGTTACCTTCGGAAAAAGAGTTGG
TAGCTCTTGATCCGGCAAACAAACCACCGCTGGTAGCGGTGGTTTTTTTGTTTGCAAGCAGCAGATTACG
CGCAGAAAAAAAGGATCTCAAGAAGATCCTTTGATCTTTTCTACGGGGTCTGACGCTCAGTGGAACGAAA
ACTCACGTTAAGGGATTTTGGTCATGAGATTATCAAAAAGGATCTTCACCTAGATCCTTTTAAATTAAAA
ATGAAGTTTTAAATCAATCTAAAGTATATATGAGTAAACTTGGTCTGACAGTTACCAATGCTTAATCAGT
GAGGCACCTATCTCAGCGATCTGTCTATTTCGTTCATCCATAGTTGCCTGACTCCCCGTCGTGTAGATAA
CTACGATACGGGAGGGCTTACCATCTGGCCCCAGTGCTGCAATGATACCGCGAGACCCACGCTCACCGGC
TCCAGATTTATCAGCAATAAACCAGCCAGCCGGAAGGGCCGAGCGCAGAAGTGGTCCTGCAACTTTATCC
GCCTCCATCCAGTCTATTAATTGTTGCCGGGAAGCTAGAGTAAGTAGTTCGCCAGTTAATAGTTTGCGCA
ACGTTGTTGCCATTGCTGCAGGCATCGTGGTGTCACGCTCGTCGTTTGGTATGGCTTCATTCAGCTCCGG
TTCCCAACGATCAAGGCGAGTTACATGATCCCCCATGTTGTGCAAAAAAGCGGTTAGCTCCTTCGGTCCT
CCGATCGTTGTCAGAAGTAAGTTGGCCGCAGTGTTATCACTCATGGTTATGGCAGCACTGCATAATTCTC
TTACTGTCATGCCATCCGTAAGATGCTTTTCTGTGACTGGTGAGTACTCAACCAAGTCATTCTGAGAATA
GTGTATGCGGCGACCGAGTTGCTCTTGCCCGGCGTCAACACGGGATAATACCGCGCCACATAGCAGAACT
TTAAAAGTGCTCATCATTGGAAAACGTTCTTCGGGGCGAAAACTCTCAAGGATCTTACCGCTGTTGAGAT
CCAGTTCGATGTAACCCACTCGTGCACCCAACTGATCTTCAGCATCTTTTACTTTCACCAGCGTTTCTGG
GTGAGCAAAAACAGGAAGGCAAAATGCCGCAAAAAAGGGAATAAGGGCGACACGGAAATGTTGAATACTC
ATACTCTTCCTTTTTCAATATTATTGAAGCATTTATCAGGGTTATTGTCTCATGAGCGGATACATATTTG
AATGTATTTAGAAAAATAAACAAATAGGGGTTCCGCGCACATTTCCCCGAAAAGTGCCACCTGACGTCTA
AGAAACCATTATTATCATGACATTAACCTATAAAAATAGGCGTATCACGAGGCCCTTTCGT
Features (pLannotate 1.2.2; 9 found; start..end, strand, type, name):
     56..2568    +  promoter       Ac5 promoter: Drosophila melanogaster actin 5C promoter
   7016..7033    -  CDS            KA2 (fragment): first 150 residues of the mouse kainate receptor subunit 2 mediates targeting to the neuronal soma (Shemesh et al., 2017)
   7496..7537    +  CDS            V5 tag: epitope tag from simian virus 5
   7637..7771    -  polyA_signal   SV40 poly(A) signal: SV40 polyadenylation signal
   7794..7878    -  CDS            large T antigen (fragment): large T antigen from SV40 (simian virus 40)
   7879..8349    +  CDS            TcR (fragment): tetracycline efflux protein; tet; confers resistance to tetracycline
   8393..8981    -  rep_origin     ori: high-copy-number ColE1/pMB1/pBR322/pUC origin of replication
   9152..10012   -  CDS            AmpR: β-lactamase; bla; confers resistance to ampicillin, carbenicillin, and related antibiotics
  10013..10117   -  promoter       AmpR promoter: bla
