[The description below was written by a language model from this plasmid's Addgene catalogue record and pLannotate feature annotations shown in this document.]
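Description:
pAc5.1A-DmXRN1_3xPmut-dsRNAres-V5His6_P is an insect-cell expression plasmid of about 10.2 kb that encodes a mutant, RNAi-resistant version of the Drosophila melanogaster 5'-to-3' exoribonuclease XRN1 (the pacman/pcm gene product). The catalogue lists the backbone as unknown, although the name points to a pAc5.1-type vector, and this fits the annotated parts. A roughly 2.5 kb Drosophila actin 5C (Ac5) promoter provides strong constitutive transcription in fly cells. It is followed by a long unannotated stretch that presumably holds the XRN1 open reading frame, then a V5 epitope tag and an SV40 polyadenylation signal. The name also indicates a His6 tag after V5, but the feature table does not annotate one. In bacteria the plasmid is propagated through a ColE1/pUC-type origin and selected with ampicillin through the bla gene and its own promoter. The catalogue nonetheless records it as low copy.

The annotation tool did not label the insert itself. The short hits to KA2, SV40 large T antigen and a tetracycline resistance fragment are most likely chance matches or backbone remnants rather than functional elements. The record does not define "3xPmut"; it probably refers to three proline substitutions. The only sequence difference the record lists is one silent change relative to the reference transcript variant A. "dsRNAres" implies that the coding sequence was altered to escape a dsRNA directed against endogenous XRN1. That would allow complementation experiments in which the native protein is depleted and the V5-tagged mutant is expressed in its place. The associated study concerns the direct DCP1–XRN1 interaction that links mRNA decapping to 5' exonucleolytic decay, so the construct was probably used to test how XRN1 mutations affect that coupling.
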