Addgene plasmid #147205: pAc5.1A-DmXRN1_3xPmut-dsRNAres-V5His6_P
Purpose: Insect Expression of DmXRN1-3xPmut-dsRNAres
Depositing lab: Elisa Izaurralde. Depositing organization: Max Planck Institute for Developmental Biology. Publication: A direct interaction between DCP1 and XRN1 couples mRNA decapping to 5' exonucleolytic degradation. Braun JE, Truffault V, Boland A, Huntzinger E, Chang CT, Haas G, Weichenrieder O, Coles M, Izaurralde E. Nat Struct Mol Biol. 2012 Dec;19(12):1324-31. doi: 10.1038/nsmb.2413. Epub 2012 Nov 11. PubMed 23142987.
Backbone
  Vector backbone: Unknown
  Vector type: Insect Expression
Growth in bacteria
  Bacterial resistance: Ampicillin, 100 μg/mL
  Growth temperature: 37°C
  Growth strain: DH5alpha
  Copy number: Low Copy
Gene/Insert
  Gene/Insert name: DmXRN1-3xPmut-dsRNAres (alt name: pacman)
  Species: D. melanogaster (fly)
  Mutation: one silent mtuation compared to the sequence given by NCBI:NM_078684 variant A
  Entrez Gene: pcm (a.k.a. Dmel_CG3291, CG3291, DmXrn1, Dmel\CG3291, Pcm, XRN1, XRN1/pcm, Xrn1, Xrn1p)
  Cloning method: Unknown
Terms and licenses: Academic/Nonprofit Terms; Industry Terms: Not Available to Industry
Depositor comments: Plasmids from this collection were made available to the research community and donated after the lab closed. Please note that the sequence provided by the depositing laboratory may be theoretical/predicted or based on Sanger sequencing results. There may be discrepancies between sequencing results obtained by Addgene and the depositor sequence. If an Addgene verified sequence is not available, please contact before placing your order to request that our lab fully sequence the plasmid.
How to cite: pAc5.1A-DmXRN1_3xPmut-dsRNAres-V5His6_P was a gift from Elisa Izaurralde (Addgene plasmid # 147205 ; http://n2t.net/addgene:147205 ; RRID:Addgene_147205)
